>Addgene plasmid #195633 | pBEL2664 | addgene full sequence | sequence record 384224 | Addgene NGS Result
CATTCAGAGAAGAAACCAATTGTCCATATTGCATCAGACATTGCCGTCACTGCGTCTTTTACTGGCTCTT
CTCGCTAACCAAACCGGTAACCCCGCTTATTAAAAGCATTCTGTAACAAAGCGGGACCAAAGCCATGACA
AAAACGCGTAACAAAAGTGTCTATAATCACGGCAGAAAAGTCCACATTGATTATTTGCACGGCGTCACAC
TTTGCTATGCCATAGCATTTTTATCCATAAGATTAGCGGATCCTACCTGACGCTTTTTATCGCAACTCTC
TACTGTTTCTCCATACCCGTTTTTTTGGGCTAGCATGAAGCTTCGCCTGTCGGCGCTTGCTCTGGGAACT
ACGCTTCTGGTGGGGTGTGCGAGTTCCGGTACAGATCAGCAAGGGCGTTCTGACCCGTTAGAAGGGTTCA
ACCGCACCATGTACAACTTCAACTTCAATGTATTAGACCCGTATATTGTTCGACCGGTCGCTGTCGCCTG
GCGTGATTATGTTCCGCAACCGGCGCGTAACGGTTTGAGCAACTTTACTGGCAACCTTGAAGAACCTGCG
GTGATGGTTAACTACTTCTTGCAGGGCGACCCTTATCAGGGGATGGTCCACTTTACCCGCTTTTTCCTGA
ACACCATTTTGGGGATGGGCGGTTTTATTGATGTTGCAGGGATGGCGAACCCGAAACTGCAACGGACTGA
ACCTCACCGCTTCGGTAGTACGCTTGGTCATTATGGCGTGGGTTATGGGCCTTACGTTCAGTTACCGTTC
TACGGTAGCTTCACGCTGCGTGATGACGGTGGTGATATGGCGGATGGTTTTTACCCGGTTCTTTCCTGGC
TGACCTGGCCGATGTCTGTGGGTAAATGGACGCTTGAAGGGATCGAAACCCGCGCTCAGCTGCTGGATTC
CGATGGTCTGCTGCGTCAGTCGTCCGATCCTTATATTATGGTGCGCGAAGCGTACTTCCAGCGTCATGAT
TTCATCGCTAATGGCGGCGAAAACAAACCGCAGGAAAATCCGAACGCACAAGCGATTCAGGATGATTTAA
AAGATATTGATTCTGAATAAGGTACCAAATTCCAGAAAAGAGACGCTGAAAAGCGTCTTTTTTCGTTTTG
GTCCTGGTCTGAGGAATGGTTGTAAGCTTGGCTGTTTTGGCGGATGAGAGAAGATTTTCAGCCTGATACA
GATTAAATCAGAACGCAGAAGCGGTCTGATAAAACAGAATTTGCCTGGCGGCAGTAGCGCGGTGGTCCCA
CCTGACCCCATGCCGAACTCAGAAGTGAAACGCCGTAGCGCCGATGGTAGTGTGGGGTCTCCCCATGCGA
GAGTAGGGAACTGCCAGGCATCAAATAAAACGAAAGGCTCAGTCGAAAGACTGGGCCTTTCGTTTTATCT
GTTGTTTGTCGGTGAACGCTCTCCTGAGTAGGACAAATCCGCCGGGAGCGGATTTGAACGTTGCGAAGCA
ACGGCCCGGAGGGTGGCGGGCAGGACGCCCGCCATAAACTGCCAGGCATCAAATTAAGCAGAAGGCCATC
CTGACGGATGGCCTTTTTGCGTTTCTACAAACTCTTTTGTTTATTTTTCTAAATACATTCAAATATGTAT
CCGCTCATGAGACAATAACCCTGATAAATGCTTCAATAATATTGAAAAAGGAAGAGTATGAGTATTCAAC
ATTTCCGTGTCGCCCTTATTCCCTTTTTTGCGGCATTTTGCCTTCCTGTTTTTGCTCACCCAGAAACGCT
GGTGAAAGTAAAAGATGCTGAAGATCAGTTGGGTGCACGAGTGGGTTACATCGAACTGGATCTCAACAGC
GGTAAGATCCTTGAGAGTTTTCGCCCCGAAGAACGTTTTCCAATGATGAGCACTTTTAAAGTTCTGCTAT
GTGGCGCGGTATTATCCCGTGTTGACGCCGGGCAAGAGCAACTCGGTCGCCGCATACACTATTCTCAGAA
TGACTTGGTTGAGTACTCACCAGTCACAGAAAAGCATCTTACGGATGGCATGACAGTAAGAGAATTATGC
AGTGCTGCCATAACCATGAGTGATAACACTGCGGCCAACTTACTTCTGACAACGATCGGAGGACCGAAGG
AGCTAACCGCTTTTTTGCACAACATGGGGGATCATGTAACTCGCCTTGATCGTTGGGAACCGGAGCTGAA
TGAAGCCATACCAAACGACGAGCGTGACACCACGATGCCTGCAGCAATGGCAACAACGTTGCGCAAACTA
TTAACTGGCGAACTACTTACTCTAGCTTCCCGGCAACAATTAATAGACTGGATGGAGGCGGATAAAGTTG
CAGGACCACTTCTGCGCTCGGCCCTTCCGGCTGGCTGGTTTATTGCTGATAAATCTGGAGCCGGTGAGCG
TGGGTCTCGCGGTATCATTGCAGCACTGGGGCCAGATGGTAAGCCCTCCCGTATCGTAGTTATCTACACG
ACGGGGAGTCAGGCAACTATGGATGAACGAAATAGACAGATCGCTGAGATAGGTGCCTCACTGATTAAGC
ATTGGTAACTGTCAGACCAAGTTTACTCATATATACTTTAGATTGATT
[125 nt withheld, positions 2569-2693]
C
[141 nt withheld, positions 2695-2835]
CCTTTGACGTTGGAGTCCACGTTCTTT
[37 nt withheld, positions 2863-2899]
ACCCTATCTCGGGCTATTCTTTTGATTTATAAGGGATTTTGCCGATTTCGGCCTATTGGTTAAAAAATGA
GCTGATTTAACAAAAATTTAACGCGAATTTTAACAAAATATTAACGTTTACAATTTAAAAGGATCTAGGT
GAAGATCCTTTTTGATAATCTCATGACCAAAATCCCTTAACGTGAGTTTTCGTTCCACTGAGCGTCAGAC
CCCGTAGAAAAGATCAAAGGATCTTCTTGAGATCCTTTTTTTCTGCGCGTAATCTGCTGCTTGCAAACAA
AAAAACCACCGCTACCAGCGGTGGTTTGTTTGCCGGATCAAGAGCTACCAACTCTTTTTCCGAAGGTAAC
TGGCTCAGCAGAGCGCAGATACCAAATACTGTCCTTCTAGTGTAGCCGTAGTTAGGCCACCACTTCAAGA
ACTCTGTAGCACCGCCTACATACCTCGCTCTGCTAATCCTGTTACCAGTGGCTGCTGCCAGTGGCGATAA
GTCGTGTCTTACCGGGTTGGACTCAAGACGATAGTTACCGGATAAGGCGCAGCGGTCGGGCTGAACGGGG
GGTTCGTGCACACAGCCCAGCTTGGAGCGAACGACCTACACCGAACTGAGATACCTACAGCGTGAGCTAT
GAGAAAGCGCCACGCTTCCCGAAGGGAGAAAGGCGGACAGGTATCCGGTAAGCGGCAGGGTCGGAACAGG
AGAGCGCACGAGGGAGCTTCCAGGGGGAAACGCCTGGTATCTTTATAGTCCTGTCGGGTTTCGCCACCTC
TGACTTGAGCGTCGATTTTTGTGATGCTCGTCAGGGGGGCGGAGCCTATGGAAAAACGCCAGCAACGCGG
CCTTTTTACGGTTCCTGGCCTTTTGCTGGCCTTTTGCTCACATGTTCTTTCCTGCGTTATCCCCTGATTC
TGTGGATAACCGTATTACCGCCTTTGAGTGAGCTGATACCGCTCGCCGCAGCCGAACGACCGAGCGCAGC
GAGTCAGTGAGCGAGGAAGCGGAAGAGCGCCTGATGCGGTATTTTCTCCTTACGCATCTGTGCGGTATTT
CACACCGCATAGGGTCATGGCTGCGCCCCGACACCCGCCAACACCCGCTGACGCGCCCTGACGGGCTTGT
CTGCTCCCGGCATCCGCTTACAGACAAGCTGTGACCGTCTCCGGGAGCTGCATGTGTCAGAGGTTTTCAC
CGTCATCACCGAAACGCGCGAGGCAGAAGGAGATGGCGCCCAACAGTCCCCCGGCCACGGGGCCTGCCAC
CATACCCACGCCGAAACAAGCGCTCATGAGCCCGAAGTGGCGAGCCCGATCTTCCCCATCGGTGATGTCG
GCGATATAGGCGCCAGCAACCGCACCTGTGGCGCCGGTGATGCCGGCCACGATGCGTCCGGCGTAGAGGA
TCTGCTCATGTTTGACAGCTTATCATCGATGCATAATGTGCCTGTCAAATGGACGAAGCAGGGATTCTGC
AAACCCTATGCTACTCCGTCAAGCCGTCAATTGTCTGATTCGTTACCAATTATGACAACTTGACGGCTAC
ATCATTCACTTTTTCTTCACAACCGGCACGGAACTCGCTCGGGCTGGCCCCGGTGCATTTTTTAAATACC
CGCGAGAAATAGAGTTGATCGTCAAAACCAACATTGCGACCGACGGTGGCGATAGGCATCCGGGTGGTGC
TCAAAAGCAGCTTCGCCTGGCTGATACGTTGGTCCTCGCGCCAGCTTAAGACGCTAATCCCTAACTGCTG
GCGGAAAAGATGTGACAGACGCGACGGCGACAAGCAAACATGCTGTGCGACGCTGGCGATATCAAAATTG
CTGTCTGCCAGGTGATCGCTGATGTACTGACAAGCCTCGCGTACCCGATTATCCATCGGTGGATGGAGCG
ACTCGTTAATCGCTTCCATGCGCCGCAGTAACAATTGCTCAAGCAGATTTATCGCCAGCAGCTCCGAATA
GCGCCCTTCCCCTTGCCCGGCGTTAATGATTTGCCCAAACAGGTCGCTGAAATGCGGCTGGTGCGCTTCA
TCCGGGCGAAAGAACCCCGTATTGGCAAATATTGACGGCCAGTTAAGCCATTCATGCCAGTAGGCGCGCG
GACGAAAGTAAACCCACTGGTGATACCATTCGCGAGCCTCCGGATGACGACCGTAGTGATGAATCTCTCC
TGGCGGGAACAGCAAAATATCACCCGGTCGGCAAACAAATTCTCGTCCCTGATTTTTCACCACCCCCTGA
CCGCGAATGGTGAGATTGAGAATATAACCTTTCATTCCCAGCGGTCGGTCGATAAAAAAATCGAGATAAC
CGTTGGCCTCAATCGGCGTTAAACCCGCCACCAGATGGGCATTAAACGAGTATCCCGGCAGCAGGGGATC
ATTTTGCGCTTCAGCCATACTTTTCATACTCCCGC
Features (pLannotate 1.2.2; 14 found; start..end, strand, type, name):
     10..294     +  promoter       araBAD promoter: araBAD; promoter of the L-arabinose operon of E. coli; the araC regulatory gene is transcribed in the opposite direction (Guzman et al., 1995)
    315..1067    +  CDS            mlaA: MLAA_ECOLI - Also known as vacJ. Experimental evidence at protein level: Swiss-Prot protein existence level 1. Involved in a phospholipid transport pathway that maintains lipid asymmetry in the outer membrane by retrograde trafficking of phospholipids from the outer membrane to the inner membrane. From Escherichia coli (strain K12).
   1233..1348    +  ncRNA          5S rRNA: Accession: RF00001 - 5S ribosomal RNA
   1352..1438    +  terminator     rrnB T1 terminator: Escherichia coli rrnB; transcription terminator T1 from the E. coli rrnB gene
   1530..1557    +  terminator     rrnB T2 terminator: transcription terminator T2 from the E. coli rrnB gene
   1576..1667    +  promoter       AmpR promoter: bla
   1668..2528    +  CDS            AmpR: β-lactamase; bla; confers resistance to ampicillin, carbenicillin, and related antibiotics
   2570..2950    +  rep_origin     M13 ori (sequence partly withheld): M13 bacteriophage origin of replication; arrow indicates direction of (+) strand synthesis
   3136..3723    +  rep_origin     ori: high-copy-number ColE1/pMB1/pBR322/pUC origin of replication
   3909..3960    -  misc_feature   bom (fragment): basis of mobility region from pBR322
   4076..4115    -  CDS            rop (fragment): Rop protein, which maintains plasmids at low copy number; rop
   4116..4301    -  CDS            TcR (fragment): tetracycline efflux protein; tet; confers resistance to tetracycline
   4311..4329    +  promoter       tet promoter (fragment): E. coli promoter for tetracycline efflux protein gene
   4419..5297    -  CDS            araC: L-arabinose regulatory protein; araC
