[The description below was written by a language model from this plasmid's Addgene catalogue record and pLannotate feature annotations shown in this document.]
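Description:
pBEL2664 is a bacterial expression plasmid built on the pBAD-His backbone that carries the E. coli mlaA gene (also known as vacJ) with an L230N point mutation, assembled by Gibson cloning. The annotated sequence is about 5.3 kb. The MlaA coding sequence sits directly downstream of the araBAD promoter, and the araC regulator gene is encoded divergently on the opposite strand, so expression is controlled by L-arabinose. Transcription is terminated by the rrnB T1 and T2 terminators, which come with an adjacent 5S rRNA segment from the rrnB operon. Although the backbone name implies a histidine tag, no tag is annotated in the feature table, so the record does not establish whether the expressed protein is tagged.

The plasmid replicates in E. coli from a ColE1/pMB1-type origin, is listed as high copy, and is selected with ampicillin through the β-lactamase gene driven by its own promoter. An M13 phage origin is also present. Short fragments of bom, rop, the tetracycline resistance gene and its promoter are pBR322-derived backbone remnants and are not expected to be functional.

MlaA is the outer membrane component of the Mla pathway, which maintains outer membrane lipid asymmetry through retrograde phospholipid transport to the inner membrane. The stated purpose is complementation with MlaA(L230N), meaning the mutant is supplied from the plasmid to test whether it can restore Mla function. This fits the associated study, which probed protein-protein interactions in the Mla system using structure prediction and deep mutational scanning.
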