Addgene plasmid #195633: pBEL2664
Purpose: Complementation of MlaA(L230N)
Depositing lab: Gira Bhabha & Damian Ekiert. Depositing organization: NYU Grossman School of Medicine. Publication: Protein-protein interactions in the Mla lipid transport system probed by computational structure prediction and deep mutational scanning. MacRae MR, Puvanendran D, Haase MAB, Coudray N, Kolich L, Lam C, Baek M, Bhabha G, Ekiert DC. J Biol Chem. 2023 Apr 24:104744. doi: 10.1016/j.jbc.2023.104744. PubMed 37100290.
Backbone
  Vector backbone: pBAD-His
  Vector type: Bacterial Expression
Growth in bacteria
  Bacterial resistance: Ampicillin, 100 μg/mL
  Growth temperature: 37°C
  Growth strain: DH5alpha
  Copy number: High Copy
Gene/Insert
  Gene/Insert name: MlaA
  Species: E. coli
  Mutation: MlaA(L230N)
  Cloning method: Gibson Cloning
Terms and licenses: Academic/Nonprofit Terms; Industry Terms: Not Available to Industry
Depositor comments: Please visit https://www.biorxiv.org/content/10.1101/2022.12.09.519820v1 for bioRxiv preprint.
How to cite: pBEL2664 was a gift from Gira Bhabha & Damian Ekiert (Addgene plasmid # 195633 ; http://n2t.net/addgene:195633 ; RRID:Addgene_195633)
